Addgene plasmid #183075: pCJH031_proD_LbCas12a-gRNA-GFP_CAM
Purpose: Plasmid expressing Cas12a guide RNA targeting GFP (1) for in vivo interference assay in bacteria.
Depositing lab: Jennifer Doudna. Depositing organization: University of California, Berkeley. Publication: A naturally DNase-free CRISPR-Cas12c enzyme silences gene expression. Huang CJ, Adler BA, Doudna JA. Mol Cell. 2022 Jun 2;82(11):2148-2160.e4. doi: 10.1016/j.molcel.2022.04.020. PubMed 35659325.
Backbone
  Vector backbone: p15A ori
  Total vector size (bp): 2254
  Vector type: Bacterial Expression, CRISPR
Growth in bacteria
  Bacterial resistance: Chloramphenicol, 25 μg/mL
  Growth temperature: 37°C
  Growth strain: DH5alpha
  Copy number: Low Copy
Gene/Insert
  Gene/Insert name: LbCas12a guide RNA targeting GFP
  Species: Synthetic
Terms and licenses: Academic/Nonprofit Terms; Industry Terms: Not Available to Industry
How to cite: pCJH031_proD_LbCas12a-gRNA-GFP_CAM was a gift from Jennifer Doudna (Addgene plasmid # 183075 ; http://n2t.net/addgene:183075 ; RRID:Addgene_183075)
