[The description below was written by a language model from this plasmid's Addgene catalogue record and pLannotate feature annotations shown in this document.]
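Description:
pCJH031_proD_LbCas12a-gRNA-GFP_CAM is a small (about 2.25 kb) bacterial CRISPR plasmid built to express a single guide RNA for LbCas12a directed against GFP. It replicates from a p15A origin, catalogued as low copy, which is compatible with ColE1-type plasmids and so allows it to be maintained alongside other plasmids in the same E. coli cell. Selection is by chloramphenicol, conferred by the cat (chloramphenicol acetyltransferase) gene under its native cat promoter, with a lambda t0 terminator lying downstream of the marker.

The payload is a synthetic LbCas12a guide RNA. The plasmid name indicates that it is driven by proD, a constitutive bacterial promoter, although neither the promoter nor the guide scaffold is annotated in the automatically generated feature table. The 28-nt hit labelled as a superfolder GFP fragment most likely corresponds to the GFP-matching spacer of the guide rather than to any reporter coding sequence, as no intact GFP gene is present. The other short partial annotations (bom, RSF ori and sspB fragments) appear to be incidental similarity matches or backbone remnants rather than functional elements. No Cas12a coding sequence is carried, so the nuclease and the GFP target must be supplied separately, presumably from compatible plasmids or the host strain; the record does not specify which.

According to the record, the plasmid is used for in vivo interference assays in bacteria, where the guide directs Cas12a to GFP sequence. It was deposited with a study characterising a naturally DNase-free Cas12c enzyme that silences gene expression.
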