Features (pLannotate 1.2.2; 8 found; start..end, strand, type, name):
     40..67      +  CDS            superfolder GFP (fragment): GFP variant that folds robustly even when fused to poorly folded proteins (Pédelacq et al., 2006)
    238..272     -  terminator     lambda t0 terminator: minimal transcription terminator from phage lambda (Scholtissek and Grosse, 1987)
    346..1002    -  CDS            cat: CAT_ECOLX - Experimental evidence at protein level: Swiss-Prot protein existence level 1. This enzyme is an effector of chloramphenicol resistance in bacteria. From Escherichia coli. This protein is used as a marker in many commonly used cloning vectors, such as pACYC184.
   1003..1100    -  promoter       cat promoter: promoter of the E. coli cat gene encoding chloramphenicol acetyltransferase
   1107..1133    +  misc_feature   bom (fragment): basis of mobility region from pBR322
   1232..1287    -  rep_origin     RSF ori (fragment): Plasmids containing the RSF 1030 origin of replication can be propagated in E. coli cells that contain additional plasmids with compatible origins.
   1375..1920    -  rep_origin     p15A ori: Plasmids containing the medium-copy-number p15A origin of replication can be propagated in E. coli cells that contain a second plasmid with the ColE1 origin.
   2158..2220    +  CDS            sspB (fragment): SSPB_ECOLI - Experimental evidence at protein level: Swiss-Prot protein existence level 1. Also stimulates degradation of the N-terminus of RseA (residues 1-108, alone or in complex with sigma-E) by ClpX-ClpP in a non-ssrA-mediated fashion. From Escherichia coli (strain K12).
>Addgene plasmid #183075 | pCJH031_proD_LbCas12a-gRNA-GFP_CAM | addgene full sequence | sequence record 358159 | Addgene NGS Result
AGGGTTTCAAAGATTAAATAATTTCTACTAAGTGTAGATACTGGAGTTGTCCCAATTCTTGTTGAATCTC
GGTACCAAATTCCAGAAAAGAGGCCTCCCGAAAGGGGGGCCTTTTTTCGTTTTGGTCCGCTGAGCAGTTA
CAGAGATGTTACGAACCACTAGTGCACTGCAGTACACCTTTGGTCGAAAAAAAAAGCCCGCACTGTCAGG
TGCGGGCTTTTTTCTGTGTTTCCACCAATAAAAAACGCCCGGCGGCAACCGAGCGTTCTGAACAAATCCA
GATGGAGTTCTGAGGTCATTACTGGATCTATCAACAGGAGTCCAAGCGAGCTCGATATCAAATTACGCCC
CGCCCTGCCACTCATCGCAGTACTGTTGTAATTCATTAAGCATTCTGCCGACATGGAAGCCATCACAAAC
GGCATGATGAACCTGAATCGCCAGCGGCATCAGCACCTTGTCGCCTTGCGTATAATATTTGCCCATGGTG
AAAACGGGGGCGAAGAAGTTGTCCATATTGGCCACGTTTAAATCAAAACTGGTGAAACTCACCCAGGGAT
TGGCTGAAACGAAAAACATATTCTCAATAAACCCTTTAGGGAAATAGGCCAGGTTTTCACCGTAACACGC
CACATCTTGCGAATATATGTGTAGAAACTGCCGGAAATCGTCGTGGTATTCACTCCAGAGCGATGAAAAC
GTTTCAGTTTGCTCATGGAAAACGGTGTAACAAGGGTGAACACTATCCCATATCACCAGCTCACCGTCTT
TCATTGCCATACGAAATTCCGGATGAGCATTCATCAGGCGGGCAAGAATGTGAATAAAGGCCGGATAAAA
CTTGTGCTTATTTTTCTTTACGGTCTTTAAAAAGGCCGTAATATCCAGCTGAACGGTCTGGTTATAGGTA
CATTGAGCAACTGACTGAAATGCCTCAAAATGTTCTTTACGATGCCATTGGGATATATCAACGGTGGTAT
ATCCAGTGATTTTTTTCTCCATTTTAGCTTCCTTAGCTCCTGAAAATCTCGATAACTCAAAAAATACGCC
CGGTAGTGATCTTATTTCATTATGGTGAAAGTTGGAACCTCTTACGTGCCCGATCAAGCGCTAGCGGAGT
GTATACTGGCTTACTATGTTGGCACTGATGAGGGTGTCAGTGAAGTGCTTCATGTGGCAGGAGAAAAAAG
GCTGCACCGGTGCGTCAGCAGAATATGTGATACAGGATATATTCCGCTTCCTCGCTCACTGACTCGCTAC
GCTCGGTCGTTCGACTGCGGCGAGCGGAAATGGCTTACGAACGGGGCGGAGATTTCCTGGAAGATGCCAG
GAAGATACTTAACAGGGAAGTGAGAGGGCCGCGGCAAAGCCGTTTTTCCATAGGCTCCGCCCCCCTGACA
AGCATCACGAAATCTGACGCTCAAATCAGTGGTGGCGAAACCCGACAGGACTATAAAGATACCAGGCGTT
TCCCCCTGGCGGCTCCCTCGTGCGCTCTCCTGTTCCTGCCTTTCGGTTTACCGGTGTCATTCCGCTGTTA
TGGCCGCGTTTGTCTCATTCCACGCCTGACACTCAGTTCCGGGTAGGCAGTTCGCTCCAAGCTGGACTGT
ATGCACGAACCCCCCGTTCAGTCCGACCGCTGCGCCTTATCCGGTAACTATCGTCTTGAGTCCAACCCGG
AAAGACATGCAAAAGCACCACTGGCAGCAGCCACTGGTAATTGATTTAGAGGAGTTAGTCTTGAAGTCAT
GCGCCGGTTAAGGCTAAACTGAAAGGACAAGTTTTGGTGACTGCGCTCCTCCAAGCCAGTTACCTCGGTT
CAAAGAGTTGGTAGCTCAGAGAACCTTCGAAAAACCGCCCTGCAAGGCGGTTTTTTCGTTTTCAGAGCAA
GAGATTACGCGCAGACCAAAACGATCTCAAGAAGATCATCTTATTAATCAGATAAAATATTTCTAGATTT
CAGTGCAATTTATCTCTTCAAATGTAGCACCTGAAGTCAGCCCCATACGATATAAGTTGTTTCAGCCAAA
AAACTTAAGACCGCCGGTCTTGTCCACTACCTTGCAGTAATGCGGTGGACAGGATCGGCGGTTTTCTTTT
CTCTTCTCAACCCTGAATTCGCATCTAGACTGAACTGGCCGATAATTGCAGACGAACGCACAGCTAACAC
CACGTCGTCCCTATCTGCTGCCCTAGGTCTATGAGTGGTTGCTGGATAACTTTACGGGCATGCATAAGGC
TCGTATAATATATTC
